Addgene plasmid #51656: Optopatch2 (QuasAr2-mOrange2-P2A-CheRiff-eGFP)
Purpose: hsyn promoting optopatch, which includes a ChR64, GFP, Quasar2 and mOrange
Depositing lab: Adam Cohen. Depositing organization: Harvard University.
Backbone
  Vector backbone: lentivirus backbone
  Vector type: Mammalian Expression, Lentiviral
Growth in bacteria
  Bacterial resistance: Ampicillin, 100 μg/mL
  Growth temperature: 37°C
  Growth strain: Stbl3
  Copy number: High Copy
Gene/Insert
  Gene/Insert name: Quasar2-mOrange-Chr64-GFP (alt name: Arch3.77H97Q)
  Species: Synthetic
  Insert size (bp): 3349
  Promoter: human synapsin
  Tag / fusion protein: mOrange; GFP (C terminal on insert)
  Cloning method: Restriction Enzyme; 5′ cloning site BamHI (not destroyed); 3′ cloning site EcoRI (not destroyed)
  Sequencing primers: 5′ AGTCGTGTCGTGCCTGAGAG; 3′ GCAGCGTATCCACATAGCGTAAA
Terms and licenses: Academic/Nonprofit Terms; Industry Terms: Not Available to Industry
How to cite: Optopatch2 (QuasAr2-mOrange2-P2A-CheRiff-eGFP) was a gift from Adam Cohen (Addgene plasmid # 51656 ; http://n2t.net/addgene:51656 ; RRID:Addgene_51656)
