[The description below was written by a language model from this plasmid's Addgene catalogue record and pLannotate feature annotations shown in this document.]
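Description:
Optopatch2 (QuasAr2-mOrange2-P2A-CheRiff-eGFP) is an 11.8 kb HIV-1-based lentiviral transfer plasmid for neuron-specific co-expression of a genetically encoded voltage indicator and a light-gated actuator. It is propagated in E. coli through a high-copy ColE1/pUC-type origin with ampicillin selection (AmpR). The backbone also carries an f1 origin and an SV40/EM7-driven BleoR cassette, which lies outside the LTR-flanked region and so would not be packaged into virus. A CMV enhancer/promoter sits upstream of a truncated 5' LTR to drive genomic RNA transcription in packaging cells. It is followed by the Ψ packaging signal with a gag fragment, the RRE for Rev-dependent nuclear export, and the cPPT/CTS. A WPRE lies downstream of the payload to boost transcript expression, followed by a truncated 3' LTR and a bGH polyadenylation signal. The two annotated sequence records, depositor and repository NGS, are the same length and show the same features in the same order, differing only in their start coordinate.

The payload is a synthetic insert of about 3.3 kb, cloned between BamHI and EcoRI under the human synapsin I promoter. It is a single open reading frame. QuasAr2, an archaerhodopsin-3 derivative with improved voltage sensitivity, is fused to mOrange2. A P2A peptide then separates it from CheRiff, a blue-light-activated channelrhodopsin derived from Scherffelia dubia (called ChR64 in the catalogue text), which is fused to EGFP. A short KCNJ2 (Kir2.1) fragment sits between CheRiff and EGFP; such fragments are commonly used as membrane trafficking signals. Ribosomal skipping at P2A yields the two fusion proteins as separate polypeptides from one transcript. This lets the same neuron be stimulated with blue light and its membrane voltage read out optically, with the orange and green tags marking expression of each component.
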