Features (pLannotate 1.2.2; 35 found; start..end, strand, type, name):
     31..83      -  misc_feature   bom (fragment): basis of mobility region from pBR322
    238..617     +  enhancer       CMV enhancer: human cytomegalovirus immediate early enhancer
    618..817     +  promoter       CMV promoter: human cytomegalovirus (CMV) immediate early promoter
    835..1015    +  LTR            5' LTR (truncated): truncated 5' long terminal repeat (LTR) from HIV-1
   1062..1187    +  misc_feature   HIV-1 Ψ: packaging signal of human immunodeficiency virus type 1
   1171..1534    +  CDS            HIV-1 gag (fragment): gag protein from human immunodeficiency virus 1; gag
   1680..1913    +  misc_feature   RRE: The Rev response element (RRE) of HIV-1 allows for Rev-dependent mRNA export from the nucleus to the cytoplasm.
   2290..2390    +  CDS            Rev (fragment): human immunodeficiency virus 1 (HIV-1) Rev protein; rev; enhances nuclear export of unspliced and incompletely spliced viral mRNAs
   2440..2557    +  misc_feature   cPPT/CTS: central polypurine tract and central termination sequence of HIV-1
   2632..3079    +  promoter       hSyn promoter: human synapsin I promoter; confers neuron-specific expression (Kügler et al., 2003)
   3096..3854    +  CDS            QuasAr2: achaerhodopsin-3 (Arch) derivative with improved voltage sensitivity (Hochbaum et al., 2014)
   3861..4568    +  CDS            mOrange2: mOrange2 is a basic (constitutively fluorescent) orange fluorescent protein published in 2008, derived from Discosoma sp.. It has high acid sensitivity.
   4662..4717    +  CDS            P2A (fragment): 2A peptide from porcine teschovirus-1 polyprotein Eukaryotic ribosomes fail to insert a peptide bond between the Gly and Pro residues, yielding separate polypeptides.
   4719..5663    +  CDS            CheRiff: blue light-activated optogenetic actuator derived from Scherffelia dubia channelrhodopsin (Hochbaum et al., 2014)
   5673..5732    +  CDS            KCNJ2 (fragment): KCNJ2_HUMAN - Also known as IRK1. Experimental evidence at protein level: Swiss-Prot protein existence level 1. Probably participates in establishing action potential waveform and excitability of neuronal and muscle tissues. Inward rectifier potassium channels are characterized by a greater tendency to allow potassium to flow into the cell rather than out of it. Their voltage dependence is regulated by the concentration of extracellular potassium; as external potassium is raised, the voltage range of the channel opening shifts to more positive voltages. The inward rectification is mainly due t
   5731..6449    +  CDS            EGFP (fragment): the original enhanced GFP (Yang et al., 1996) mammalian codon-optimized
   6450..6474    +  misc_feature   MCS (fragment): pBluescript multiple cloning site
   6474..7062    +  misc_feature   WPRE: woodchuck hepatitis virus posttranscriptional regulatory element
   6999..7580    +  CDS            nef (fragment): NEF_HV1H2 - Experimental evidence at protein level: Swiss-Prot protein existence level 1. Extracellular Nef protein targets CD4(+) T-lymphocytes for apoptosis by interacting with CXCR4 surface receptors. From Human immunodeficiency virus type 1 group M subtype B (isolate HXB2) (HIV-1).
   7587..7767    +  LTR            5' LTR (truncated): truncated 5' long terminal repeat (LTR) from HIV-1
   7799..8023    +  polyA_signal   bGH poly(A) signal: bovine growth hormone polyadenylation signal
   8027..8048    +  promoter       SV40 promoter (fragment): SV40 enhancer and early promoter
   8069..8497    +  rep_origin     f1 ori (sequence partly withheld): f1 bacteriophage origin of replication; arrow indicates direction of (+) strand synthesis
   8511..8840    +  promoter       SV40 promoter: SV40 enhancer and early promoter
   8888..8935    +  promoter       EM7 promoter: synthetic bacterial promoter&nbsp
   8954..9328    +  CDS            BleoR: antibiotic-binding protein; Sh ble from Streptoalloteichus hindustanus; confers resistance to bleomycin, phleomycin, and Zeocin™
   9338..9463    +  CDS            ble (fragment): BLE_KLEPN - Experimental evidence at protein level: Swiss-Prot protein existence level 1. Binding protein with a strong affinity to the bleomycin family of antibiotics. Binds to CL990; an antimitotic-antibiotic compound. From Klebsiella pneumoniae.
   9458..9579    +  polyA_signal   SV40 poly(A) signal: SV40 polyadenylation signal
   9650..9672    -  protein_bind   lac operator (fragment): The lac repressor binds to the lac operator to inhibit transcription in E. coli. This inhibition can be relieved by adding lactose or isopropyl-β-D-thiogalactopyranoside (IPTG). lac repressor encoded by lacI
   9676..9706    -  promoter       lac promoter: promoter for the E. coli lac operon
   9721..9742    -  protein_bind   CAP binding site: CAP binding activates transcription in the presence of cAMP. E. coli catabolite activator protein
   9755..9847    -  CDS            lacI (fragment): lac repressor; lacI; The lac repressor binds to the lac operator to inhibit transcription in E. coli. This inhibition can be relieved by adding lactose or isopropyl-β-D-thiogalactopyranoside (IPTG).
  10030..10618   -  rep_origin     ori: high-copy-number ColE1/pMB1/pBR322/pUC origin of replication
  10789..11649   -  CDS            AmpR: β-lactamase; bla; confers resistance to ampicillin, carbenicillin, and related antibiotics
  11650..11754   -  promoter       AmpR promoter: bla
>Addgene plasmid #51656 | Optopatch2 (QuasAr2-mOrange2-P2A-CheRiff-eGFP) | depositor full sequence | sequence record 79013 | Optopatch2 (QuasAr2-mOrange2-P2A-CheRiff-eGFP) sequence 11782 bps
GTCGACGGATCGGGAGATCTCCCGATCCCCTATGGTGCACTCTCAGTACAATCTGCTCTGATGCCGCATA
GTTAAGCCAGTATCTGCTCCCTGCTTGTGTGTTGGAGGTCGCTGAGTAGTGCGCGAGCAAAATTTAAGCT
ACAACAAGGCAAGGCTTGACCGACAATTGCATGAAGAATCTGCTTAGGGTTAGGCGTTTTGCGCTGCTTC
GCGATGTACGGGCCAGATATACGCGTTGACATTGATTATTGACTAGTTATTAATAGTAATCAATTACGGG
GTCATTAGTTCATAGCCCATATATGGAGTTCCGCGTTACATAACTTACGGTAAATGGCCCGCCTGGCTGA
CCGCCCAACGACCCCCGCCCATTGACGTCAATAATGACGTATGTTCCCATAGTAACGCCAATAGGGACTT
TCCATTGACGTCAATGGGTGGAGTATTTACGGTAAACTGCCCACTTGGCAGTACATCAAGTGTATCATAT
GCCAAGTACGCCCCCTATTGACGTCAATGACGGTAAATGGCCCGCCTGGCATTATGCCCAGTACATGACC
TTATGGGACTTTCCTACTTGGCAGTACATCTACGTATTAGTCATCGCTATTACCATGGTGATGCGGTTTT
GGCAGTACATCAATGGGCGTGGATAGCGGTTTGACTCACGGGGATTTCCAAGTCTCCACCCCATTGACGT
CAATGGGAGTTTGTTTTGGCACCAAAATCAACGGGACTTTCCAAAATGTCGTAACAACTCCGCCCCATTG
ACGCAAATGGGCGGTAGGCGTGTACGGTGGGAGGTCTATATAAGCAGCGCGTTTTGCCTGTACTGGGTCT
CTCTGGTTAGACCAGATCTGAGCCTGGGAGCTCTCTGGCTAACTAGGGAACCCACTGCTTAAGCCTCAAT
AAAGCTTGCCTTGAGTGCTTCAAGTAGTGTGTGCCCGTCTGTTGTGTGACTCTGGTAACTAGAGATCCCT
CAGACCCTTTTAGTCAGTGTGGAAAATCTCTAGCAGTGGCGCCCGAACAGGGACTTGAAAGCGAAAGGGA
AACCAGAGGAGCTCTCTCGACGCAGGACTCGGCTTGCTGAAGCGCGCACGGCAAGAGGCGAGGGGCGGCG
ACTGGTGAGTACGCCAAAAATTTTGACTAGCGGAGGCTAGAAGGAGAGAGATGGGTGCGAGAGCGTCAGT
ATTAAGCGGGGGAGAATTAGATCGCGATGGGAAAAAATTCGGTTAAGGCCAGGGGGAAAGAAAAAATATA
AATTAAAACATATAGTATGGGCAAGCAGGGAGCTAGAACGATTCGCAGTTAATCCTGGCCTGTTAGAAAC
ATCAGAAGGCTGTAGACAAATACTGGGACAGCTACAACCATCCCTTCAGACAGGATCAGAAGAACTTAGA
TCATTATATAATACAGTAGCAACCCTCTATTGTGTGCATCAAAGGATAGAGATAAAAGACACCAAGGAAG
CTTTAGACAAGATAGAGGAAGAGCAAAACAAAAGTAAGACCACCGCACAGCAAGCGGCCGCTGATCTTCA
GACCTGGAGGAGGAGATATGAGGGACAATTGGAGAAGTGAATTATATAAATATAAAGTAGTAAAAATTGA
ACCATTAGGAGTAGCACCCACCAAGGCAAAGAGAAGAGTGGTGCAGAGAGAAAAAAGAGCAGTGGGAATA
GGAGCTTTGTTCCTTGGGTTCTTGGGAGCAGCAGGAAGCACTATGGGCGCAGCGTCAATGACGCTGACGG
TACAGGCCAGACAATTATTGTCTGGTATAGTGCAGCAGCAGAACAATTTGCTGAGGGCTATTGAGGCGCA
ACAGCATCTGTTGCAACTCACAGTCTGGGGCATCAAGCAGCTCCAGGCAAGAATCCTGGCTGTGGAAAGA
TACCTAAAGGATCAACAGCTCCTGGGGATTTGGGGTTGCTCTGGAAAACTCATTTGCACCACTGCTGTGC
CTTGGAATGCTAGTTGGAGTAATAAATCTCTGGAACAGATTTGGAATCACACGACCTGGATGGAGTGGGA
CAGAGAAATTAACAATTACACAAGCTTAATACACTCCTTAATTGAAGAATCGCAAAACCAGCAAGAAAAG
AATGAACAAGAATTATTGGAATTAGATAAATGGGCAAGTTTGTGGAATTGGTTTAACATAACAAATTGGC
TGTGGTATATAAAATTATTCATAATGATAGTAGGAGGCTTGGTAGGTTTAAGAATAGTTTTTGCTGTACT
TTCTATAGTGAATAGAGTTAGGCAGGGATATTCACCATTATCGTTTCAGACCCACCTCCCAACCCCGAGG
GGACCCGACAGGCCCGAAGGAATAGAAGAAGAAGGTGGAGAGAGAGACAGAGACAGATCCATTCGATTAG
TGAACGGATCGGCACTGCGTGCGCCAATTCTGCAGACAAATGGCAGTATTCATCCACAATTTTAAAAGAA
AAGGGGGGATTGGGGGGTACAGTGCAGGGGAAAGAATAGTAGACATAATAGCAACAGACATACAAACTAA
AGAATTACAAAAACAAATTACAAAAATTCAAAATTTTCGGGTTTATTACAGGGACAGCAGAGATCCAGTT
TGGTTAATTAAGTGTCTAGACTGCAGAGGGCCCTGCGTATGAGTGCAAGTGGGTTTTAGGACCAGGATGA
GGCGGGGTGGGGGTGCCTACCTGACGACCGACCCCGACCCACTGGACAAGCACCCAACCCCCATTCCCCA
AATTGCGCATCCCCTATCAGAGAGGGGGAGGGGAAACAGGATGCGGCGAGGCGCGTGCGCACTGCCAGCT
TCAGCACCGCGGACAGTGCCTTCGCCCCCGCCTGGCGGCGCGCGCCACCGCCGCCTCAGCACTGAAGGCG
CGCTGACGTCACTCGCCGGTCCCCCGCAAACTCCCCTTCCCGGCCACCTTGGTCGCGTCCGCGCCGCCGC
CGGCCCAGCCGGACCGCACCACGCGAGGCGCGAGATAGGGGGGCACGGGCGCGACCATCTGCGCTGCGGC
GCCGGCGACTCAGCGCTGCCTCAGTCTGCGGTGGGCAGCGGAGGAGTCGTGTCGTGCCTGAGAGCGCAGT
CGAGAAGGATCCACCATGGTAAGTATCGCTCTGCAGGCTGGTTACGACCTACTGGGTGACGGCAGACCTG
AAACCCTGTGGCTGGGCATCGGCACTCTGCTGATGCTGATTGGAACCTTCTACTTTCTGGTCCGCGGATG
GGGAGTCACCGATAAGGATGCCCGGGAATATTACGCTGTGACTATCCTGGTGTCCGGAATCGCATCCGCC
GCATATCTGTCTATGTTCTTTGGTATCGGGCTTACTGAGGTGTCCGTCGGGGGCGAAATGTTGGATATCT
ATTATGCCAGGTACGCCCAGTGGCTGTTTACCACCCCACTTCTGCTGCTGCACCTGGCCCTTCTCGCTAA
GGTGGATCGGGTGACCATCGGCACCCTGGTGGGTGTGGACGCCCTGATGATCGTCACTGGCCTCATCGGA
GCCTTGAGCCACACGGCCATAGCCAGATACAGTTGGTGGTTGTTCTCTACAATTTGCATGATAGTGGTGC
TCTATGTTCTGGCTACATCCCTGCGATCTGCTGCAAAGGAGCGGGGCCCCGAGGTGGCATCTACCTTTAA
CACCCTGACAGCTCTGGTCTTGGTGCTGTGGACCGCTTACCCTATCCTGTGGATCATAGGCACTGAGGGC
GCTGGCGTGGTGGGCCTGGGCATCGAAACTCTGCTGTTTATGGTGTTGGACGTGACTGCCAAGGTCGGCT
TTGGCTTTATCCTGTTGAGATCCCGGGCTATTCTGGGCGACACCGAGGCACCAGAACCCAGTGCCGGTGC
CGATACGTTGATGGTGAGCAAGGGCGAGGAGTATAACATGGCCATCATCAAGGAGTTCATGCGCTTCAAG
GTGCGCATGGAGGGCTCCGTGAACGGCCACGAGTTCGAGATCGAGGGCGAGGGCGAGGGCCGCCCCTACG
AGGGCTTTCAGACCGCTAAGCTGAAGGTGACCAAGGGTGGCCCCCTGCCCTTCGCCTGGGACATCCTGTC
CCCTCATTTCACCTACGGCTCCAAGGCCTACGTGAAGCACCCCGCCGACATCCCCGACTACTTCAAGCTG
TCCTTCCCCGAGGGCTTCAAGTGGGAGCGCGTGATGAACTACGAGGACGGCGGCGTGGTGACCGTGACCC
AGGACTCCTCCCTGCAGGACGGCGAGTTCATCTACAAGGTGAAGCTGCGCGGCACCAACTTCCCCTCCGA
CGGCCCCGTGATGCAGAAGAAGACCATGGGCTGGGAGGCCTCCTCCGAGCGGATGTACCCCGAGGACGGT
GCCCTGAAGGGCAAGATCAAGATGAGGCTGAAGCTGAAGGACGGCGGCCACTACACCTCCGAGGTCAAGA
CCACCTACAAGGCCAAGAAGCCCGTGCAGCTGCCCGGCGCCTACATCGTCGACATCAAGTTGGACATCAC
CTCCCACAACGAGGACTACACCATCGTGGAACAGTACGAACGCGCCGAGGGCCGCCACTCCACCGGCGGC
ATGGACGAGCTGTACAAGAGTAGAATCACAAGCGAAGGCGAGTACATCCCCCTGGATCAAATAGACATAA
ATGTAGGTGGATTTTGTTATGAGAATGAAGTGGGCTCCGGAGCCACGAACTTCTCTCTGTTAAAGCAAGC
AGGAGACGTGGAAGAAAACCCCGGTCCCGGCGGAGCTCCTGCTCCAGACGCTCACAGCGCCCCACCTGGA
AACGATTCTGCCGGAGGCAGTGAGTACCATGCCCCAGCTGGATATCAAGTGAATCCACCCTACCACCCCG
TGCATGGGTATGAGGAACAGTGCAGCTCCATCTACATCTACTATGGGGCCCTGTGGGAGCAGGAAACAGC
TAGGGGCTTCCAGTGGTTTGCCGTGTTCCTGTCTGCCCTGTTTCTGGCTTTCTACGGCTGGCACGCCTAT
AAGGCCAGCGTGGGATGGGAGGAAGTGTACGTGTGCTCCGTGGAGCTGATCAAAGTGATTCTGGAGATCT
ATTTCGAGTTCACCAGTCCTGCTATGCTGTTCCTGTACGGAGGGAACATTACCCCATGGCTGAGATATGC
CGAATGGCTGCTGACATGTCCCGTGATCCTGATTCATCTGTCTAACATCACCGGCCTGAGTGAGGCATAC
AATAAGCGGACAATGGCTCTGCTGGTGTCCGACCTGGGAACTATTTGCATGGGAGTGACAGCCGCTCTGG
CCACTGGGTGGGTGAAGTGGCTGTTTTACTGTATCGGCCTGGTGTATGGAACCCAGACATTCTACAACGC
TGGAATCATCTACGTGGAGTCTTACTATATCATGCCTGCCGGCGGCTGTAAGAAACTGGTGCTGGCCATG
ACTGCCGTGTACTATTCTAGTTGGCTGATGTTTCCCGGCCTGTTCATCTTTGGGCCTGAAGGCATGCACA
CCCTGAGCGTGGCTGGGTCCACTATTGGCCATACCATCGCCGACCTGCTGTCCAAGAATATTTGGGGACT
GCTGGGGCACTTCCTGCGGATCAAAATTCACGAGCATATCATTATGTACGGCGATATCAGGAGACCAGTG
AGCTCCCAGTTTCTGGGACGCAAGGTGGACGTGCTGGCCTTCGTGACAGAGGAAGATAAAGTGGCGGCCG
CCAAGAGCAGGATCACCAGCGAGGGCGAGTACATCCCCCTGGACCAGATCGACATCAACGTGGTGAGCAA
GGGCGAGGAGCTGTTCACCGGGGTGGTGCCCATCCTGGTCGAGCTGGACGGCGACGTAAACGGCCACAAG
TTCAGCGTGTCCGGCGAGGGCGAGGGCGATGCCACCTACGGCAAGCTGACCCTGAAGTTCATCTGCACCA
CCGGCAAGCTGCCCGTGCCCTGGCCCACCCTCGTGACCACCCTGACCTACGGCGTGCAGTGCTTCAGCCG
CTACCCCGACCACATGAAGCAGCACGACTTCTTCAAGTCCGCCATGCCCGAAGGCTACGTCCAGGAGCGC
ACCATCTTCTTCAAGGACGACGGCAACTACAAGACCCGCGCCGAGGTGAAGTTCGAGGGCGACACCCTGG
TGAACCGCATCGAGCTGAAGGGCATCGACTTCAAGGAGGACGGCAACATCCTGGGGCACAAGCTGGAGTA
CAACTACAACAGCCACAACGTCTATATCATGGCCGACAAGCAGAAGAACGGCATCAAGGTGAACTTCAAG
ATCCGCCACAACATCGAGGACGGCAGCGTGCAGCTCGCCGACCACTACCAGCAGAACACCCCCATCGGCG
ACGGCCCCGTGCTGCTGCCCGACAACCACTACCTGAGCACCCAGTCCGCCCTGAGCAAAGACCCCAACGA
GAAGCGCGATCACATGGTCCTGCTGGAGTTCGTGACCGCCGCCGGGATCACTCTCGGCATGGACGAGCTG
TACAAGTAAGAATTCGATATCAAGCTTATCGATAATCAACCTCTGGATTACAAAATTTGTGAAAGATTGA
CTGGTATTCTTAACTATGTTGCTCCTTTTACGCTATGTGGATACGCTGCTTTAATGCCTTTGTATCATGC
TATTGCTTCCCGTATGGCTTTCATTTTCTCCTCCTTGTATAAATCCTGGTTGCTGTCTCTTTATGAGGAG
TTGTGGCCCGTTGTCAGGCAACGTGGCGTGGTGTGCACTGTGTTTGCTGACGCAACCCCCACTGGTTGGG
GCATTGCCACCACCTGTCAGCTCCTTTCCGGGACTTTCGCTTTCCCCCTCCCTATTGCCACGGCGGAACT
CATCGCCGCCTGCCTTGCCCGCTGCTGGACAGGGGCTCGGCTGTTGGGCACTGACAATTCCGTGGTGTTG
TCGGGGAAATCATCGTCCTTTCCTTGGCTGCTCGCCTGTGTTGCCACCTGGATTCTGCGCGGGACGTCCT
TCTGCTACGTCCCTTCGGCCCTCAATCCAGCGGACCTTCCTTCCCGCGGCCTGCTGCCGGCTCTGCGGCC
TCTTCCGCGTCTTCGCCTTCGCCCTCAGACGAGTCGGATCTCCCTTTGGGCCGCCTCCCCGCATCGATAC
CGTCGACCTCGAGACCTAGAAAAACATGGAGCAATCACAAGTAGCAATACAGCAGCTACCAATGCTGATT
GTGCCTGGCTAGAAGCACAAGAGGAGGAGGAGGTGGGTTTTCCAGTCACACCTCAGGTACCTTTAAGACC
AATGACTTACAAGGCAGCTGTAGATCTTAGCCACTTTTTAAAAGAAAAGGGGGGACTGGAAGGGCTAATT
CACTCCCAACGAAGACAAGATATCCTTGATCTGTGGATCTACCACACACAAGGCTACTTCCCTGATTGGC
AGAACTACACACCAGGGCCAGGGATCAGATATCCACTGACCTTTGGATGGTGCTACAAGCTAGTACCAGT
TGAGCAAGAGAAGGTAGAAGAAGCCAATGAAGGAGAGAACACCCGCTTGTTACACCCTGTGAGCCTGCAT
GGGATGGATGACCCGGAGAGAGAAGTATTAGAGTGGAGGTTTGACAGCCGCCTAGCATTTCATCACATGG
CCCGAGAGCTGCATCCGGACTGTACTGGGTCTCTCTGGTTAGACCAGATCTGAGCCTGGGAGCTCTCTGG
CTAACTAGGGAACCCACTGCTTAAGCCTCAATAAAGCTTGCCTTGAGTGCTTCAAGTAGTGTGTGCCCGT
CTGTTGTGTGACTCTGGTAACTAGAGATCCCTCAGACCCTTTTAGTCAGTGTGGAAAATCTCTAGCAGGG
CCCGTTTAAACCCGCTGATCAGCCTCGACTGTGCCTTCTAGTTGCCAGCCATCTGTTGTTTGCCCCTCCC
CCGTGCCTTCCTTGACCCTGGAAGGTGCCACTCCCACTGTCCTTTCCTAATAAAATGAGGAAATTGCATC
GCATTGTCTGAGTAGGTGTCATTCTATTCTGGGGGGTGGGGTGGGGCAGGACAGCAAGGGGGAGGATTGG
GAAGACAATAGCAGGCATGCTGGGGATGCGGTGGGCTCTATGGCTTCTGAGGCGGAAAGAACCAGCTGGG
GCTCTAGGGGGTATCCCC
[124 nt withheld, positions 8069-8192]
C
[91 nt withheld, positions 8194-8284]
A
[49 nt withheld, positions 8286-8334]
CCTTTGACGTTGGAGTCCACGTTCTTT
[37 nt withheld, positions 8362-8398]
ACCCTATCTCGGTCTATTCTTTTGATTTATAAGGGATTTTGCCGATTTCGGCCTATTGGTTAAAAAATGA
GCTGATTTAACAAAAATTTAACGCGAATTAATTCTGTGGAATGTGTGTCAGTTAGGGTGTGGAAAGTCCC
CAGGCTCCCCAGCAGGCAGAAGTATGCAAAGCATGCATCTCAATTAGTCAGCAACCAGGTGTGGAAAGTC
CCCAGGCTCCCCAGCAGGCAGAAGTATGCAAAGCATGCATCTCAATTAGTCAGCAACCATAGTCCCGCCC
CTAACTCCGCCCATCCCGCCCCTAACTCCGCCCAGTTCCGCCCATTCTCCGCCCCATGGCTGACTAATTT
TTTTTATTTATGCAGAGGCCGAGGCCGCCTCTGCCTCTGAGCTATTCCAGAAGTAGTGAGGAGGCTTTTT
TGGAGGCCTAGGCTTTTGCAAAAAGCTCCCGGGAGCTTGTATATCCATTTTCGGATCTGATCAGCACGTG
TTGACAATTAATCATCGGCATAGTATATCGGCATAGTATAATACGACAAGGTGAGGAACTAAACCATGGC
CAAGTTGACCAGTGCCGTTCCGGTGCTCACCGCGCGCGACGTCGCCGGAGCGGTCGAGTTCTGGACCGAC
CGGCTCGGGTTCTCCCGGGACTTCGTGGAGGACGACTTCGCCGGTGTGGTCCGGGACGACGTGACCCTGT
TCATCAGCGCGGTCCAGGACCAGGTGGTGCCGGACAACACCCTGGCCTGGGTGTGGGTGCGCGGCCTGGA
CGAGCTGTACGCCGAGTGGTCGGAGGTCGTGTCCACGAACTTCCGGGACGCCTCCGGGCCGGCCATGACC
GAGATCGGCGAGCAGCCGTGGGGGCGGGAGTTCGCCCTGCGCGACCCGGCCGGCAACTGCGTGCACTTCG
TGGCCGAGGAGCAGGACTGACACGTGCTACGAGATTTCGATTCCACCGCCGCCTTCTATGAAAGGTTGGG
CTTCGGAATCGTTTTCCGGGACGCCGGCTGGATGATCCTCCAGCGCGGGGATCTCATGCTGGAGTTCTTC
GCCCACCCCAACTTGTTTATTGCAGCTTATAATGGTTACAAATAAAGCAATAGCATCACAAATTTCACAA
ATAAAGCATTTTTTTCACTGCATTCTAGTTGTGGTTTGTCCAAACTCATCAATGTATCTTATCATGTCTG
TATACCGTCGACCTCTAGCTAGAGCTTGGCGTAATCATGGTCATAGCTGTTTCCTGTGTGAAATTGTTAT
CCGCTCACAATTCCACACAACATACGAGCCGGAAGCATAAAGTGTAAAGCCTGGGGTGCCTAATGAGTGA
GCTAACTCACATTAATTGCGTTGCGCTCACTGCCCGCTTTCCAGTCGGGAAACCTGTCGTGCCAGCTGCA
TTAATGAATCGGCCAACGCGCGGGGAGAGGCGGTTTGCGTATTGGGCGCTCTTCCGCTTCCTCGCTCACT
GACTCGCTGCGCTCGGTCGTTCGGCTGCGGCGAGCGGTATCAGCTCACTCAAAGGCGGTAATACGGTTAT
CCACAGAATCAGGGGATAACGCAGGAAAGAACATGTGAGCAAAAGGCCAGCAAAAGGCCAGGAACCGTAA
AAAGGCCGCGTTGCTGGCGTTTTTCCATAGGCTCCGCCCCCCTGACGAGCATCACAAAAATCGACGCTCA
AGTCAGAGGTGGCGAAACCCGACAGGACTATAAAGATACCAGGCGTTTCCCCCTGGAAGCTCCCTCGTGC
GCTCTCCTGTTCCGACCCTGCCGCTTACCGGATACCTGTCCGCCTTTCTCCCTTCGGGAAGCGTGGCGCT
TTCTCATAGCTCACGCTGTAGGTATCTCAGTTCGGTGTAGGTCGTTCGCTCCAAGCTGGGCTGTGTGCAC
GAACCCCCCGTTCAGCCCGACCGCTGCGCCTTATCCGGTAACTATCGTCTTGAGTCCAACCCGGTAAGAC
ACGACTTATCGCCACTGGCAGCAGCCACTGGTAACAGGATTAGCAGAGCGAGGTATGTAGGCGGTGCTAC
AGAGTTCTTGAAGTGGTGGCCTAACTACGGCTACACTAGAAGAACAGTATTTGGTATCTGCGCTCTGCTG
AAGCCAGTTACCTTCGGAAAAAGAGTTGGTAGCTCTTGATCCGGCAAACAAACCACCGCTGGTAGCGGTG
GTTTTTTTGTTTGCAAGCAGCAGATTACGCGCAGAAAAAAAGGATCTCAAGAAGATCCTTTGATCTTTTC
TACGGGGTCTGACGCTCAGTGGAACGAAAACTCACGTTAAGGGATTTTGGTCATGAGATTATCAAAAAGG
ATCTTCACCTAGATCCTTTTAAATTAAAAATGAAGTTTTAAATCAATCTAAAGTATATATGAGTAAACTT
GGTCTGACAGTTACCAATGCTTAATCAGTGAGGCACCTATCTCAGCGATCTGTCTATTTCGTTCATCCAT
AGTTGCCTGACTCCCCGTCGTGTAGATAACTACGATACGGGAGGGCTTACCATCTGGCCCCAGTGCTGCA
ATGATACCGCGAGACCCACGCTCACCGGCTCCAGATTTATCAGCAATAAACCAGCCAGCCGGAAGGGCCG
AGCGCAGAAGTGGTCCTGCAACTTTATCCGCCTCCATCCAGTCTATTAATTGTTGCCGGGAAGCTAGAGT
AAGTAGTTCGCCAGTTAATAGTTTGCGCAACGTTGTTGCCATTGCTACAGGCATCGTGGTGTCACGCTCG
TCGTTTGGTATGGCTTCATTCAGCTCCGGTTCCCAACGATCAAGGCGAGTTACATGATCCCCCATGTTGT
GCAAAAAAGCGGTTAGCTCCTTCGGTCCTCCGATCGTTGTCAGAAGTAAGTTGGCCGCAGTGTTATCACT
CATGGTTATGGCAGCACTGCATAATTCTCTTACTGTCATGCCATCCGTAAGATGCTTTTCTGTGACTGGT
GAGTACTCAACCAAGTCATTCTGAGAATAGTGTATGCGGCGACCGAGTTGCTCTTGCCCGGCGTCAATAC
GGGATAATACCGCGCCACATAGCAGAACTTTAAAAGTGCTCATCATTGGAAAACGTTCTTCGGGGCGAAA
ACTCTCAAGGATCTTACCGCTGTTGAGATCCAGTTCGATGTAACCCACTCGTGCACCCAACTGATCTTCA
GCATCTTTTACTTTCACCAGCGTTTCTGGGTGAGCAAAAACAGGAAGGCAAAATGCCGCAAAAAAGGGAA
TAAGGGCGACACGGAAATGTTGAATACTCATACTCTTCCTTTTTCAATATTATTGAAGCATTTATCAGGG
TTATTGTCTCATGAGCGGATACATATTTGAATGTATTTAGAAAAATAAACAAATAGGGGTTCCGCGCACA
TTTCCCCGAAAAGTGCCACCTGAC
