Features (pLannotate 1.2.2; 35 found; start..end, strand, type, name):
      1..181     +  LTR            5' LTR (truncated): truncated 5' long terminal repeat (LTR) from HIV-1
    228..353     +  misc_feature   HIV-1 Ψ: packaging signal of human immunodeficiency virus type 1
    337..700     +  CDS            HIV-1 gag (fragment): gag protein from human immunodeficiency virus 1; gag
    846..1079    +  misc_feature   RRE: The Rev response element (RRE) of HIV-1 allows for Rev-dependent mRNA export from the nucleus to the cytoplasm.
   1456..1556    +  CDS            Rev (fragment): human immunodeficiency virus 1 (HIV-1) Rev protein; rev; enhances nuclear export of unspliced and incompletely spliced viral mRNAs
   1606..1723    +  misc_feature   cPPT/CTS: central polypurine tract and central termination sequence of HIV-1
   1798..2245    +  promoter       hSyn promoter: human synapsin I promoter; confers neuron-specific expression (Kügler et al., 2003)
   2262..3020    +  CDS            QuasAr2: achaerhodopsin-3 (Arch) derivative with improved voltage sensitivity (Hochbaum et al., 2014)
   3027..3734    +  CDS            mOrange2: mOrange2 is a basic (constitutively fluorescent) orange fluorescent protein published in 2008, derived from Discosoma sp.. It has high acid sensitivity.
   3828..3883    +  CDS            P2A (fragment): 2A peptide from porcine teschovirus-1 polyprotein Eukaryotic ribosomes fail to insert a peptide bond between the Gly and Pro residues, yielding separate polypeptides.
   3885..4829    +  CDS            CheRiff: blue light-activated optogenetic actuator derived from Scherffelia dubia channelrhodopsin (Hochbaum et al., 2014)
   4839..4898    +  CDS            KCNJ2 (fragment): KCNJ2_HUMAN - Also known as IRK1. Experimental evidence at protein level: Swiss-Prot protein existence level 1. Probably participates in establishing action potential waveform and excitability of neuronal and muscle tissues. Inward rectifier potassium channels are characterized by a greater tendency to allow potassium to flow into the cell rather than out of it. Their voltage dependence is regulated by the concentration of extracellular potassium; as external potassium is raised, the voltage range of the channel opening shifts to more positive voltages. The inward rectification is mainly due t
   4897..5615    +  CDS            EGFP (fragment): the original enhanced GFP (Yang et al., 1996) mammalian codon-optimized
   5616..5640    +  misc_feature   MCS (fragment): pBluescript multiple cloning site
   5640..6228    +  misc_feature   WPRE: woodchuck hepatitis virus posttranscriptional regulatory element
   6165..6746    +  CDS            nef (fragment): NEF_HV1H2 - Experimental evidence at protein level: Swiss-Prot protein existence level 1. Extracellular Nef protein targets CD4(+) T-lymphocytes for apoptosis by interacting with CXCR4 surface receptors. From Human immunodeficiency virus type 1 group M subtype B (isolate HXB2) (HIV-1).
   6753..6933    +  LTR            5' LTR (truncated): truncated 5' long terminal repeat (LTR) from HIV-1
   6965..7189    +  polyA_signal   bGH poly(A) signal: bovine growth hormone polyadenylation signal
   7193..7214    +  promoter       SV40 promoter (fragment): SV40 enhancer and early promoter
   7235..7663    +  rep_origin     f1 ori (sequence partly withheld): f1 bacteriophage origin of replication; arrow indicates direction of (+) strand synthesis
   7677..8006    +  promoter       SV40 promoter: SV40 enhancer and early promoter
   8054..8101    +  promoter       EM7 promoter: synthetic bacterial promoter&nbsp
   8120..8494    +  CDS            BleoR: antibiotic-binding protein; Sh ble from Streptoalloteichus hindustanus; confers resistance to bleomycin, phleomycin, and Zeocin™
   8504..8629    +  CDS            ble (fragment): BLE_KLEPN - Experimental evidence at protein level: Swiss-Prot protein existence level 1. Binding protein with a strong affinity to the bleomycin family of antibiotics. Binds to CL990; an antimitotic-antibiotic compound. From Klebsiella pneumoniae.
   8624..8745    +  polyA_signal   SV40 poly(A) signal: SV40 polyadenylation signal
   8816..8838    -  protein_bind   lac operator (fragment): The lac repressor binds to the lac operator to inhibit transcription in E. coli. This inhibition can be relieved by adding lactose or isopropyl-β-D-thiogalactopyranoside (IPTG). lac repressor encoded by lacI
   8842..8872    -  promoter       lac promoter: promoter for the E. coli lac operon
   8887..8908    -  protein_bind   CAP binding site: CAP binding activates transcription in the presence of cAMP. E. coli catabolite activator protein
   8921..9013    -  CDS            lacI (fragment): lac repressor; lacI; The lac repressor binds to the lac operator to inhibit transcription in E. coli. This inhibition can be relieved by adding lactose or isopropyl-β-D-thiogalactopyranoside (IPTG).
   9196..9784    -  rep_origin     ori: high-copy-number ColE1/pMB1/pBR322/pUC origin of replication
   9955..10815   -  CDS            AmpR: β-lactamase; bla; confers resistance to ampicillin, carbenicillin, and related antibiotics
  10816..10920   -  promoter       AmpR promoter: bla
  10979..11031   -  misc_feature   bom (fragment): basis of mobility region from pBR322
  11186..11565   +  enhancer       CMV enhancer: human cytomegalovirus immediate early enhancer
  11566..11765   +  promoter       CMV promoter: human cytomegalovirus (CMV) immediate early promoter
>Addgene plasmid #51656 | Optopatch2 (QuasAr2-mOrange2-P2A-CheRiff-eGFP) | addgene full sequence | sequence record 319739 | Addgene NGS Result
GGGTCTCTCTGGTTAGACCAGATCTGAGCCTGGGAGCTCTCTGGCTAACTAGGGAACCCACTGCTTAAGC
CTCAATAAAGCTTGCCTTGAGTGCTTCAAGTAGTGTGTGCCCGTCTGTTGTGTGACTCTGGTAACTAGAG
ATCCCTCAGACCCTTTTAGTCAGTGTGGAAAATCTCTAGCAGTGGCGCCCGAACAGGGACTTGAAAGCGA
AAGGGAAACCAGAGGAGCTCTCTCGACGCAGGACTCGGCTTGCTGAAGCGCGCACGGCAAGAGGCGAGGG
GCGGCGACTGGTGAGTACGCCAAAAATTTTGACTAGCGGAGGCTAGAAGGAGAGAGATGGGTGCGAGAGC
GTCAGTATTAAGCGGGGGAGAATTAGATCGCGATGGGAAAAAATTCGGTTAAGGCCAGGGGGAAAGAAAA
AATATAAATTAAAACATATAGTATGGGCAAGCAGGGAGCTAGAACGATTCGCAGTTAATCCTGGCCTGTT
AGAAACATCAGAAGGCTGTAGACAAATACTGGGACAGCTACAACCATCCCTTCAGACAGGATCAGAAGAA
CTTAGATCATTATATAATACAGTAGCAACCCTCTATTGTGTGCATCAAAGGATAGAGATAAAAGACACCA
AGGAAGCTTTAGACAAGATAGAGGAAGAGCAAAACAAAAGTAAGACCACCGCACAGCAAGCGGCCGCTGA
TCTTCAGACCTGGAGGAGGAGATATGAGGGACAATTGGAGAAGTGAATTATATAAATATAAAGTAGTAAA
AATTGAACCATTAGGAGTAGCACCCACCAAGGCAAAGAGAAGAGTGGTGCAGAGAGAAAAAAGAGCAGTG
GGAATAGGAGCTTTGTTCCTTGGGTTCTTGGGAGCAGCAGGAAGCACTATGGGCGCAGCGTCAATGACGC
TGACGGTACAGGCCAGACAATTATTGTCTGGTATAGTGCAGCAGCAGAACAATTTGCTGAGGGCTATTGA
GGCGCAACAGCATCTGTTGCAACTCACAGTCTGGGGCATCAAGCAGCTCCAGGCAAGAATCCTGGCTGTG
GAAAGATACCTAAAGGATCAACAGCTCCTGGGGATTTGGGGTTGCTCTGGAAAACTCATTTGCACCACTG
CTGTGCCTTGGAATGCTAGTTGGAGTAATAAATCTCTGGAACAGATTTGGAATCACACGACCTGGATGGA
GTGGGACAGAGAAATTAACAATTACACAAGCTTAATACACTCCTTAATTGAAGAATCGCAAAACCAGCAA
GAAAAGAATGAACAAGAATTATTGGAATTAGATAAATGGGCAAGTTTGTGGAATTGGTTTAACATAACAA
ATTGGCTGTGGTATATAAAATTATTCATAATGATAGTAGGAGGCTTGGTAGGTTTAAGAATAGTTTTTGC
TGTACTTTCTATAGTGAATAGAGTTAGGCAGGGATATTCACCATTATCGTTTCAGACCCACCTCCCAACC
CCGAGGGGACCCGACAGGCCCGAAGGAATAGAAGAAGAAGGTGGAGAGAGAGACAGAGACAGATCCATTC
GATTAGTGAACGGATCGGCACTGCGTGCGCCAATTCTGCAGACAAATGGCAGTATTCATCCACAATTTTA
AAAGAAAAGGGGGGATTGGGGGGTACAGTGCAGGGGAAAGAATAGTAGACATAATAGCAACAGACATACA
AACTAAAGAATTACAAAAACAAATTACAAAAATTCAAAATTTTCGGGTTTATTACAGGGACAGCAGAGAT
CCAGTTTGGTTAATTAAGTGTCTAGACTGCAGAGGGCCCTGCGTATGAGTGCAAGTGGGTTTTAGGACCA
GGATGAGGCGGGGTGGGGGTGCCTACCTGACGACCGACCCCGACCCACTGGACAAGCACCCAACCCCCAT
TCCCCAAATTGCGCATCCCCTATCAGAGAGGGGGAGGGGAAACAGGATGCGGCGAGGCGCGTGCGCACTG
CCAGCTTCAGCACCGCGGACAGTGCCTTCGCCCCCGCCTGGCGGCGCGCGCCACCGCCGCCTCAGCACTG
AAGGCGCGCTGACGTCACTCGCCGGTCCCCCGCAAACTCCCCTTCCCGGCCACCTTGGTCGCGTCCGCGC
CGCCGCCGGCCCAGCCGGACCGCACCACGCGAGGCGCGAGATAGGGGGGCACGGGCGCGACCATCTGCGC
TGCGGCGCCGGCGACTCAGCGCTGCCTCAGTCTGCGGTGGGCAGCGGAGGAGTCGTGTCGTGCCTGAGAG
CGCAGTCGAGAAGGATCCACCATGGTAAGTATCGCTCTGCAGGCTGGTTACGACCTACTGGGTGACGGCA
GACCTGAAACCCTGTGGCTGGGCATCGGCACTCTGCTGATGCTGATTGGAACCTTCTACTTTCTGGTCCG
CGGATGGGGAGTCACCGATAAGGATGCCCGGGAATATTACGCTGTGACTATCCTGGTGTCCGGAATCGCA
TCCGCCGCATATCTGTCTATGTTCTTTGGTATCGGGCTTACTGAGGTGTCCGTCGGGGGCGAAATGTTGG
ATATCTATTATGCCAGGTACGCCCAGTGGCTGTTTACCACCCCACTTCTGCTGCTGCACCTGGCCCTTCT
CGCTAAGGTGGATCGGGTGACCATCGGCACCCTGGTGGGTGTGGACGCCCTGATGATCGTCACTGGCCTC
ATCGGAGCCTTGAGCCACACGGCCATAGCCAGATACAGTTGGTGGTTGTTCTCTACAATTTGCATGATAG
TGGTGCTCTATGTTCTGGCTACATCCCTGCGATCTGCTGCAAAGGAGCGGGGCCCCGAGGTGGCATCTAC
CTTTAACACCCTGACAGCTCTGGTCTTGGTGCTGTGGACCGCTTACCCTATCCTGTGGATCATAGGCACT
GAGGGCGCTGGCGTGGTGGGCCTGGGCATCGAAACTCTGCTGTTTATGGTGTTGGACGTGACTGCCAAGG
TCGGCTTTGGCTTTATCCTGTTGAGATCCCGGGCTATTCTGGGCGACACCGAGGCACCAGAACCCAGTGC
CGGTGCCGATACGTTGATGGTGAGCAAGGGCGAGGAGTATAACATGGCCATCATCAAGGAGTTCATGCGC
TTCAAGGTGCGCATGGAGGGCTCCGTGAACGGCCACGAGTTCGAGATCGAGGGCGAGGGCGAGGGCCGCC
CCTACGAGGGCTTTCAGACCGCTAAGCTGAAGGTGACCAAGGGTGGCCCCCTGCCCTTCGCCTGGGACAT
CCTGTCCCCTCATTTCACCTACGGCTCCAAGGCCTACGTGAAGCACCCCGCCGACATCCCCGACTACTTC
AAGCTGTCCTTCCCCGAGGGCTTCAAGTGGGAGCGCGTGATGAACTACGAGGACGGCGGCGTGGTGACCG
TGACCCAGGACTCCTCCCTGCAGGACGGCGAGTTCATCTACAAGGTGAAGCTGCGCGGCACCAACTTCCC
CTCCGACGGCCCCGTGATGCAGAAGAAGACCATGGGCTGGGAGGCCTCCTCCGAGCGGATGTACCCCGAG
GACGGTGCCCTGAAGGGCAAGATCAAGATGAGGCTGAAGCTGAAGGACGGCGGCCACTACACCTCCGAGG
TCAAGACCACCTACAAGGCCAAGAAGCCCGTGCAGCTGCCCGGCGCCTACATCGTCGACATCAAGTTGGA
CATCACCTCCCACAACGAGGACTACACCATCGTGGAACAGTACGAACGCGCCGAGGGCCGCCACTCCACC
GGCGGCATGGACGAGCTGTACAAGAGTAGAATCACAAGCGAAGGCGAGTACATCCCCCTGGATCAAATAG
ACATAAATGTAGGTGGATTTTGTTATGAGAATGAAGTGGGCTCCGGAGCCACGAACTTCTCTCTGTTAAA
GCAAGCAGGAGACGTGGAAGAAAACCCCGGTCCCGGCGGAGCTCCTGCTCCAGACGCTCACAGCGCCCCA
CCTGGAAACGATTCTGCCGGAGGCAGTGAGTACCATGCCCCAGCTGGATATCAAGTGAATCCACCCTACC
ACCCCGTGCATGGGTATGAGGAACAGTGCAGCTCCATCTACATCTACTATGGGGCCCTGTGGGAGCAGGA
AACAGCTAGGGGCTTCCAGTGGTTTGCCGTGTTCCTGTCTGCCCTGTTTCTGGCTTTCTACGGCTGGCAC
GCCTATAAGGCCAGCGTGGGATGGGAGGAAGTGTACGTGTGCTCCGTGGAGCTGATCAAAGTGATTCTGG
AGATCTATTTCGAGTTCACCAGTCCTGCTATGCTGTTCCTGTACGGAGGGAACATTACCCCATGGCTGAG
ATATGCCGAATGGCTGCTGACATGTCCCGTGATCCTGATTCATCTGTCTAACATCACCGGCCTGAGTGAG
GCATACAATAAGCGGACAATGGCTCTGCTGGTGTCCGACCTGGGAACTATTTGCATGGGAGTGACAGCCG
CTCTGGCCACTGGGTGGGTGAAGTGGCTGTTTTACTGTATCGGCCTGGTGTATGGAACCCAGACATTCTA
CAACGCTGGAATCATCTACGTGGAGTCTTACTATATCATGCCTGCCGGCGGCTGTAAGAAACTGGTGCTG
GCCATGACTGCCGTGTACTATTCTAGTTGGCTGATGTTTCCCGGCCTGTTCATCTTTGGGCCTGAAGGCA
TGCACACCCTGAGCGTGGCTGGGTCCACTATTGGCCATACCATCGCCGACCTGCTGTCCAAGAATATTTG
GGGACTGCTGGGGCACTTCCTGCGGATCAAAATTCACGAGCATATCATTATGTACGGCGATATCAGGAGA
CCAGTGAGCTCCCAGTTTCTGGGACGCAAGGTGGACGTGCTGGCCTTCGTGACAGAGGAAGATAAAGTGG
CGGCCGCCAAGAGCAGGATCACCAGCGAGGGCGAGTACATCCCCCTGGACCAGATCGACATCAACGTGGT
GAGCAAGGGCGAGGAGCTGTTCACCGGGGTGGTGCCCATCCTGGTCGAGCTGGACGGCGACGTAAACGGC
CACAAGTTCAGCGTGTCCGGCGAGGGCGAGGGCGATGCCACCTACGGCAAGCTGACCCTGAAGTTCATTT
GCACCACCGGCAAGCTGCCCGTGCCCTGGCCCACCCTCGTGACCACCCTGACCTACGGCGTGCAGTGCTT
CAGCCGCTACCCCGACCACATGAAGCAGCACGACTTCTTCAAGTCCGCCATGCCCGAAGGCTACGTCCAG
GAGCGCACCATCTTCTTCAAGGACGACGGCAACTACAAGACCCGCGCCGAGGTGAAGTTCGAGGGCGACA
CCCTGGTGAACCGCATCGAGCTGAAGGGCATCGACTTCAAGGAGGACGGCAACATCCTGGGGCACAAGCT
GGAGTACAACTACAACAGCCACAACGTCTATATCATGGCCGACAAGCAGAAGAACGGCATCAAGGTGAAC
TTCAAGATCCGCCACAACATCGAGGACGGCAGCGTGCAGCTCGCCGACCACTACCAGCAGAACACCCCCA
TCGGCGACGGCCCCGTGCTGCTGCCCGACAACCACTACCTGAGCACCCAGTCCGCCCTGAGCAAAGACCC
CAACGAGAAGCGCGATCACATGGTCCTGCTGGAGTTCGTGACCGCCGCCGGGATCACTCTCGGCATGGAC
GAGCTGTACAAGTAAGAATTCGATATCAAGCTTATCGATAATCAACCTCTGGATTACAAAATTTGTGAAA
GATTGACTGGTATTCTTAACTATGTTGCTCCTTTTACGCTATGTGGATACGCTGCTTTAATGCCTTTGTA
TCATGCTATTGCTTCCCGTATGGCTTTCATTTTCTCCTCCTTGTATAAATCCTGGTTGCTGTCTCTTTAT
GAGGAGTTGTGGCCCGTTGTCAGGCAACGTGGCGTGGTGTGCACTGTGTTTGCTGACGCAACCCCCACTG
GTTGGGGCATTGCCACCACCTGTCAGCTCCTTTCCGGGACTTTCGCTTTCCCCCTCCCTATTGCCACGGC
GGAACTCATCGCCGCCTGCCTTGCCCGCTGCTGGACAGGGGCTCGGCTGTTGGGCACTGACAATTCCGTG
GTGTTGTCGGGGAAATCATCGTCCTTTCCTTGGCTGCTCGCCTGTGTTGCCACCTGGATTCTGCGCGGGA
CGTCCTTCTGCTACGTCCCTTCGGCCCTCAATCCAGCGGACCTTCCTTCCCGCGGCCTGCTGCCGGCTCT
GCGGCCTCTTCCGCGTCTTCGCCTTCGCCCTCAGACGAGTCGGATCTCCCTTTGGGCCGCCTCCCCGCAT
CGATACCGTCGACCTCGAGACCTAGAAAAACATGGAGCAATCACAAGTAGCAATACAGCAGCTACCAATG
CTGATTGTGCCTGGCTAGAAGCACAAGAGGAGGAGGAGGTGGGTTTTCCAGTCACACCTCAGGTACCTTT
AAGACCAATGACTTACAAGGCAGCTGTAGATCTTAGCCACTTTTTAAAAGAAAAGGGGGGACTGGAAGGG
CTAATTCACTCCCAACGAAGACAAGATATCCTTGATCTGTGGATCTACCACACACAAGGCTACTTCCCTG
ATTGGCAGAACTACACACCAGGGCCAGGGATCAGATATCCACTGACCTTTGGATGGTGCTACAAGCTAGT
ACCAGTTGAGCAAGAGAAGGTAGAAGAAGCCAATGAAGGAGAGAACACCCGCTTGTTACACCCTGTGAGC
CTGCATGGGATGGATGACCCGGAGAGAGAAGTATTAGAGTGGAGGTTTGACAGCCGCCTAGCATTTCATC
ACATGGCCCGAGAGCTGCATCCGGACTGTACTGGGTCTCTCTGGTTAGACCAGATCTGAGCCTGGGAGCT
CTCTGGCTAACTAGGGAACCCACTGCTTAAGCCTCAATAAAGCTTGCCTTGAGTGCTTCAAGTAGTGTGT
GCCCGTCTGTTGTGTGACTCTGGTAACTAGAGATCCCTCAGACCCTTTTAGTCAGTGTGGAAAATCTCTA
GCAGGGCCCGTTTAAACCCGCTGATCAGCCTCGACTGTGCCTTCTAGTTGCCAGCCATCTGTTGTTTGCC
CCTCCCCCGTGCCTTCCTTGACCCTGGAAGGTGCCACTCCCACTGTCCTTTCCTAATAAAATGAGGAAAT
TGCATCGCATTGTCTGAGTAGGTGTCATTCTATTCTGGGGGGTGGGGTGGGGCAGGACAGCAAGGGGGAG
GATTGGGAAGACAATAGCAGGCATGCTGGGGATGCGGTGGGCTCTATGGCTTCTGAGGCGGAAAGAACCA
GCTGGGGCTCTAGGGGGTATCCCC
[124 nt withheld, positions 7235-7358]
C
[91 nt withheld, positions 7360-7450]
A
[49 nt withheld, positions 7452-7500]
CCTTTGACGTTGGAGTCCACGTTCTTT
[37 nt withheld, positions 7528-7564]
ACCCTATCTCGGTCTATTCTTTTGATTTATAAGGGATTTTGCCGATTTCGGCCTATTGGTTAAAAAATGA
GCTGATTTAACAAAAATTTAACGCGAATTAATTCTGTGGAATGTGTGTCAGTTAGGGTGTGGAAAGTCCC
CAGGCTCCCCAGCAGGCAGAAGTATGCAAAGCATGCATCTCAATTAGTCAGCAACCAGGTGTGGAAAGTC
CCCAGGCTCCCCAGCAGGCAGAAGTATGCAAAGCATGCATCTCAATTAGTCAGCAACCATAGTCCCGCCC
CTAACTCCGCCCATCCCGCCCCTAACTCCGCCCAGTTCCGCCCATTCTCCGCCCCATGGCTGACTAATTT
TTTTTATTTATGCAGAGGCCGAGGCCGCCTCTGCCTCTGAGCTATTCCAGAAGTAGTGAGGAGGCTTTTT
TGGAGGCCTAGGCTTTTGCAAAAAGCTCCCGGGAGCTTGTATATCCATTTTCGGATCTGATCAGCACGTG
TTGACAATTAATCATCGGCATAGTATATCGGCATAGTATAATACGACAAGGTGAGGAACTAAACCATGGC
CAAGTTGACCAGTGCCGTTCCGGTGCTCACCGCGCGCGACGTCGCCGGAGCGGTCGAGTTCTGGACCGAC
CGGCTCGGGTTCTCCCGGGACTTCGTGGAGGACGACTTCGCCGGTGTGGTCCGGGACGACGTGACCCTGT
TCATCAGCGCGGTCCAGGACCAGGTGGTGCCGGACAACACCCTGGCCTGGGTGTGGGTGCGCGGCCTGGA
CGAGCTGTACGCCGAGTGGTCGGAGGTCGTGTCCACGAACTTCCGGGACGCCTCCGGGCCGGCCATGACC
GAGATCGGCGAGCAGCCGTGGGGGCGGGAGTTCGCCCTGCGCGACCCGGCCGGCAACTGCGTGCACTTCG
TGGCCGAGGAGCAGGACTGACACGTGCTACGAGATTTCGATTCCACCGCCGCCTTCTATGAAAGGTTGGG
CTTCGGAATCGTTTTCCGGGACGCCGGCTGGATGATCCTCCAGCGCGGGGATCTCATGCTGGAGTTCTTC
GCCCACCCCAACTTGTTTATTGCAGCTTATAATGGTTACAAATAAAGCAATAGCATCACAAATTTCACAA
ATAAAGCATTTTTTTCACTGCATTCTAGTTGTGGTTTGTCCAAACTCATCAATGTATCTTATCATGTCTG
TATACCGTCGACCTCTAGCTAGAGCTTGGCGTAATCATGGTCATAGCTGTTTCCTGTGTGAAATTGTTAT
CCGCTCACAATTCCACACAACATACGAGCCGGAAGCATAAAGTGTAAAGCCTGGGGTGCCTAATGAGTGA
GCTAACTCACATTAATTGCGTTGCGCTCACTGCCCGCTTTCCAGTCGGGAAACCTGTCGTGCCAGCTGCA
TTAATGAATCGGCCAACGCGCGGGGAGAGGCGGTTTGCGTATTGGGCGCTCTTCCGCTTCCTCGCTCACT
GACTCGCTGCGCTCGGTCGTTCGGCTGCGGCGAGCGGTATCAGCTCACTCAAAGGCGGTAATACGGTTAT
CCACAGAATCAGGGGATAACGCAGGAAAGAACATGTGAGCAAAAGGCCAGCAAAAGGCCAGGAACCGTAA
AAAGGCCGCGTTGCTGGCGTTTTTCCATAGGCTCCGCCCCCCTGACGAGCATCACAAAAATCGACGCTCA
AGTCAGAGGTGGCGAAACCCGACAGGACTATAAAGATACCAGGCGTTTCCCCCTGGAAGCTCCCTCGTGC
GCTCTCCTGTTCCGACCCTGCCGCTTACCGGATACCTGTCCGCCTTTCTCCCTTCGGGAAGCGTGGCGCT
TTCTCATAGCTCACGCTGTAGGTATCTCAGTTCGGTGTAGGTCGTTCGCTCCAAGCTGGGCTGTGTGCAC
GAACCCCCCGTTCAGCCCGACCGCTGCGCCTTATCCGGTAACTATCGTCTTGAGTCCAACCCGGTAAGAC
ACGACTTATCGCCACTGGCAGCAGCCACTGGTAACAGGATTAGCAGAGCGAGGTATGTAGGCGGTGCTAC
AGAGTTCTTGAAGTGGTGGCCTAACTACGGCTACACTAGAAGAACAGTATTTGGTATCTGCGCTCTGCTG
AAGCCAGTTACCTTCGGAAAAAGAGTTGGTAGCTCTTGATCCGGCAAACAAACCACCGCTGGTAGCGGTG
GTTTTTTTGTTTGCAAGCAGCAGATTACGCGCAGAAAAAAAGGATCTCAAGAAGATCCTTTGATCTTTTC
TACGGGGTCTGACGCTCAGTGGAACGAAAACTCACGTTAAGGGATTTTGGTCATGAGATTATCAAAAAGG
ATCTTCACCTAGATCCTTTTAAATTAAAAATGAAGTTTTAAATCAATCTAAAGTATATATGAGTAAACTT
GGTCTGACAGTTACCAATGCTTAATCAGTGAGGCACCTATCTCAGCGATCTGTCTATTTCGTTCATCCAT
AGTTGCCTGACTCCCCGTCGTGTAGATAACTACGATACGGGAGGGCTTACCATCTGGCCCCAGTGCTGCA
ATGATACCGCGAGACCCACGCTCACCGGCTCCAGATTTATCAGCAATAAACCAGCCAGCCGGAAGGGCCG
AGCGCAGAAGTGGTCCTGCAACTTTATCCGCCTCCATCCAGTCTATTAATTGTTGCCGGGAAGCTAGAGT
AAGTAGTTCGCCAGTTAATAGTTTGCGCAACGTTGTTGCCATTGCTACAGGCATCGTGGTGTCACGCTCG
TCGTTTGGTATGGCTTCATTCAGCTCCGGTTCCCAACGATCAAGGCGAGTTACATGATCCCCCATGTTGT
GCAAAAAAGCGGTTAGCTCCTTCGGTCCTCCGATCGTTGTCAGAAGTAAGTTGGCCGCAGTGTTATCACT
CATGGTTATGGCAGCACTGCATAATTCTCTTACTGTCATGCCATCCGTAAGATGCTTTTCTGTGACTGGT
GAGTACTCAACCAAGTCATTCTGAGAATAGTGTATGCGGCGACCGAGTTGCTCTTGCCCGGCGTCAATAC
GGGATAATACCGCGCCACATAGCAGAACTTTAAAAGTGCTCATCATTGGAAAACGTTCTTCGGGGCGAAA
ACTCTCAAGGATCTTACCGCTGTTGAGATCCAGTTCGATGTAACCCACTCGTGCACCCAACTGATCTTCA
GCATCTTTTACTTTCACCAGCGTTTCTGGGTGAGCAAAAACAGGAAGGCAAAATGCCGCAAAAAAGGGAA
TAAGGGCGACACGGAAATGTTGAATACTCATACTCTTCCTTTTTCAATATTATTGAAGCATTTATCAGGG
TTATTGTCTCATGAGCGGATACATATTTGAATGTATTTAGAAAAATAAACAAATAGGGGTTCCGCGCACA
TTTCCCCGAAAAGTGCCACCTGACGTCGACGGATCGGGAGATCTCCCGATCCCCTATGGTGCACTCTCAG
TACAATCTGCTCTGATGCCGCATAGTTAAGCCAGTATCTGCTCCCTGCTTGTGTGTTGGAGGTCGCTGAG
TAGTGCGCGAGCAAAATTTAAGCTACAACAAGGCAAGGCTTGACCGACAATTGCATGAAGAATCTGCTTA
GGGTTAGGCGTTTTGCGCTGCTTCGCGATGTACGGGCCAGATATACGCGTTGACATTGATTATTGACTAG
TTATTAATAGTAATCAATTACGGGGTCATTAGTTCATAGCCCATATATGGAGTTCCGCGTTACATAACTT
ACGGTAAATGGCCCGCCTGGCTGACCGCCCAACGACCCCCGCCCATTGACGTCAATAATGACGTATGTTC
CCATAGTAACGCCAATAGGGACTTTCCATTGACGTCAATGGGTGGAGTATTTACGGTAAACTGCCCACTT
GGCAGTACATCAAGTGTATCATATGCCAAGTACGCCCCCTATTGACGTCAATGACGGTAAATGGCCCGCC
TGGCATTATGCCCAGTACATGACCTTATGGGACTTTCCTACTTGGCAGTACATCTACGTATTAGTCATCG
CTATTACCATGGTGATGCGGTTTTGGCAGTACATCAATGGGCGTGGATAGCGGTTTGACTCACGGGGATT
TCCAAGTCTCCACCCCATTGACGTCAATGGGAGTTTGTTTTGGCACCAAAATCAACGGGACTTTCCAAAA
TGTCGTAACAACTCCGCCCCATTGACGCAAATGGGCGGTAGGCGTGTACGGTGGGAGGTCTATATAAGCA
GCGCGTTTTGCCTGTACT
