>Addgene plasmid #51656 | Optopatch2 (QuasAr2-mOrange2-P2A-CheRiff-eGFP) | addgene partial sequence | sequence record 80908 | mCherry-F 5'-ccccgtaatgcagaagaaga-3'
CCCCGAGGACGGTGCCCTGAAGGGCAAGATCAAGATGAGGCTGAAGCTGAAGGACGGCGGCCACTACACC
TCCGAGGTCAAGACCACCTACAAGGCCAAGAAGCCCGTGCAGCTGCCCGGCGCCTACATCGTCGACATCA
AGTTGGACATCACCTCCCACAACGAGGACTACACCATCGTGGAACAGTACGAACGCGCCGAGGGCCGCCA
CTCCACCGGCGGCATGGACGAGCTGTACAAGAGTAGAATCACAAGCGAAGGCGAGTACATCCCCCTGGAT
CAAATAGACATAAATGTAGGTGGATTTTGTTATGAGAATGAAGTGGGCTCCGGAGCCACGAACTTCTCTC
TGTTAAAGCAAGCAGGAGACGTGGAAGAAAACCCCGGTCCCGGCGGAGCTCCTGCTCCAGACGCTCACAG
CGCCCCACCTGGAAACGATTCTGCCGGAGGCAGTGAGTACCATGCCCCAGCTGGATATCAAGTGAATCCA
CCCTACCACCCCGTGCATGGGTATGAGGAACAGTGCAGCTCCATCTACATCTACTATGGGGCCCTGTGGG
AGCAGGAAACAGCTAGGGGCTTCCAGTGGTTTGCCGTGTTCCTGTCTGCCCTGTTTCTGGCTTTCTACGG
CTGGCACGCCTATAAGGCCAGCGTGGGATGGGAGGAAGTGTACGTGTGCTCCGTGGAGCTGATCAAAGTG
ATTCTGGAGATCTATTTCGAGTTCACCAGTCCTGCTATGCTGTTCCTGTACGGAGGGAACATTACCCCAT
GGCTGAGATATGCCGAATGGCTGCTGACATGTCCCGTGATCCTGATTCATCTGTCTAACATCACCGG
