>Addgene plasmid #51656 | Optopatch2 (QuasAr2-mOrange2-P2A-CheRiff-eGFP) | addgene partial sequence | sequence record 80909 | hSyn1pro-F 5'-gcaagtgggttttaggacca
GACCGACCCCGACCCACTGGACAAGCACCCAACCCCCATTCCCCAAATTGCGCATCCCCTATCAGAGAGG
GGGAGGGGAAACAGGATGCGGCGAGGCGCGTGCGCACTGCCAGCTTCAGCACCGCGGACAGTGCCTTCGC
CCCCGCCTGGCGGCGCGCGCCACCGCCGCCTCAGCACTGAAGGCGCGCTGACGTCACTCGCCGGTCCCCC
GCAAACTCCCCTTCCCGGCCACCTTGGTCGCGTCCGCGCCGCCGCCGGCCCAGCCGGACCGCACCACGCG
AGGCGCGAGATAGGGGGGCACGGGCGCGACCATCTGCGCTGCGGCGCCGGCGACTCAGCGCTGCCTCAGT
CTGCGGTGGGCAGCGGAGGAGTCGTGTCGTGCCTGAGAGCGCAGTCGAGAAGGATCCACCATGGTAAGTA
TCGCTCTGCAGGCTGGTTACGACCTACTGGGTGACGGCAGACCTGAAACCCTGTGGCTGGGCATCGGCAC
TCTGCTGATGCTGATTGGAACCTTCTACTTTCTGGTCCGCGGATGGGGAGTCACCGATAAGGATGCCCGG
GAATATTACGCTGTGACTATCCTGGTGTCCGGAATCGCATCCGCCGCATATCTGTCTATGTTCTTTGGTA
TCGGGCTTACTGAGGTGTCCGTCGGGGGCGAAATGTTGGATATCTATTATGCCAGGTACGCCCAGTGGCT
GTTTACCACCCCACTTCTGCTGCTGCACCTGGCCCTTCTCGCTAAGGTGGATCGGGTGACCAT
