>Addgene plasmid #51656 | Optopatch2 (QuasAr2-mOrange2-P2A-CheRiff-eGFP) | addgene partial sequence | sequence record 80911 | EGFP-N 5'-CGTCGCCGTCCAGCTCGACCAG-3'
CCTTGCTCACCACGTTGATGTCGATCTGGTCCAGGGGGATGTACTCGCCCTCGCTGGTGATCCTGCTCTT
GGCGGCCGCCACTTTATCTTCCTCTGTCACGAAGGCCAGCACGTCCACCTTGCGTCCCAGAAACTGGGAG
CTCACTGGTCTCCTGATATCGCCGTACATAATGATATGCTCGTGAATTTTGATCCGCAGGAAGTGCCCCA
GCAGTCCCCAAATATTCTTGGACAGCAGGTCGGCGATGGTATGGCCAATAGTGGACCCAGCCACGCTCAG
GGTGTGCATGCCTTCAGGCCCAAAGATGAACAGGCCGGGAAACATCAGCCAACTAGAATAGTACACGGCA
GTCATGGCCAGCACCAGTTTCTTACAGCCGCCGGCAGGCATGATATAGTAAGACTCCACGTAGATGATTC
CAGCGTTGTAGAATGTCTGGGTTCCATACACCAGGCCGATACAGTAAAACAGCCACTTCACCCACCCAGT
GGCCAGAGCGGCTGTCACTCCCATGCAAATAGTTCCCAGGTCGGACACCAGCAGAGCCATTGTCCGCTTA
TTGTATGCCTCACTCAGGCCGGTGATGTTAGACAGATGAATCAGGATCACGGGACATGTCAGCAGCCATT
CGGCATATCTCAGCCATGGGGTAATGTTCCCTCCGTACAGGAACAGCATAGCAGGACTGGTGAACTCGAA
ATAGATCTCCAGAATCACTTTGATCAGCTCCACGGAGCACACGTACACTTCCTCCCATCCCACGCTGGCC
TTATAGGCGTGCCAGCCGTAGAAAGCCAGAAACAGGGCAGACAGGAACACGGCAAACCACTGGAAGCCCC
TAGCTGTTTCCTGCTCCCACAGGGCCCCATAGTAGATGTAGATGGAGCTGCACTGTTCCTCATACCCATG
